>Addgene plasmid #82090 | pDONR223_HRAS_p.G12V | addgene full sequence | sequence record 164524 | Addgene NGS Result
CTTTCCTGCGTTATCCCCTGATTCTGTGGATAACCGTATTACCGCCTTTGAGTGAGCTGATACCGCTCGC
CGCAGCCGAACGACCGAGCGCAGCGAGTCAGTGAGCGAGGAAGCGGAAGAGCGCCCAATACGCAAACCGC
CTCTCCCCGCGCGTTGGCCGATTCATTAATGCAGCTGGCACGACAGGTTTCCCGACTGGAAAGCGGGCAG
TGAGCGCAACGCAATTAATACGCGTACCGCTAGCCAGGAAGAGTTTGTAGAAACGCAAAAAGGCCATCCG
TCAGGATGGCCTTCTGCTTAGTTTGATGCCTGGCAGTTTATGGCGGGCGTCCTGCCCGCCACCCTCCGGG
CCGTTGCTTCACAACGTTCAAATCCGCTCCCGGCGGATTTGTCCTACTCAGGAGAGCGTTCACCGACAAA
CAACAGATAAAACGAAAGGCCCAGTCTTCCGACTGAGCCTTTCGTTTTATTTGATGCCTGGCAGTTCCCT
ACTCTCGCGTTAACGCTAGCATGGATGTTTTCCCAGTCACGACGTTGTAAAACGACGGCCAGTCTTAAGC
TCGGGCCCCAAATAATGATTTTATTTTGACTGATAGTGACCTGTTCGTTGCAACAAATTGATGAGCAATG
CTTTTTTATAATGCCAACTTTGTACAAAAAAGTTGGCACCATGACGGAATATAAGCTGGTGGTGGTGGGC
GCCGTCGGTGTGGGCAAGAGTGCGCTGACCATCCAGCTGATCCAGAACCATTTTGTGGACGAATACGACC
CCACTATAGAGGATTCCTACCGGAAGCAGGTGGTCATTGATGGGGAGACGTGCCTGTTGGACATCCTGGA
TACCGCCGGCCAGGAGGAGTACAGCGCCATGCGGGACCAGTACATGCGCACCGGGGAGGGCTTCCTGTGT
GTGTTTGCCATCAACAACACCAAGTCTTTTGAGGACATCCACCAGTACAGGGAGCAGATCAAACGGGTGA
AGGACTCGGATGACGTGCCCATGGTGCTGGTGGGGAACAAGTGTGACCTGGCTGCACGCACTGTGGAATC
TCGGCAGGCTCAGGACCTCGCCCGAAGCTACGGCATCCCCTACATCGAGACCTCGGCCAAGACCCGGCAG
GGAGTGGAGGATGCCTTCTACACGTTGGTGCGTGAGATCCGGCAGCACAAGCTGCGGAAGCTGAACCCTC
CTGATGAGAGTGGCCCCGGCTGCATGAGCTGCAAGTGTGTGCTCTCCTGATTGCCAACTTTCTTGTACAA
AGTTGGCATTATAAGAAAGCATTGCTTATCAATTTGTTGCAACGAACAGGTCACTATCAGTCAAAATAAA
ATCATTATTTGCCATCCAGCTGATATCCCCTATAGTGAGTCGTATTACATGGTCATAGCTGTTTCCTGGC
AGCTCTGGCCCGTGTCTCAAAATCTCTGATGTTACATTGCACAAGATAAAAATATATCATCATGCCTCCT
CTAGACCAGCCAGGACAGAAATGCCTCGACTTCGCTGCTACCCAAGGTTGCCGGGTGACGCACACCGTGG
AAACGGATGAAGGCACGAACCCAGTGGACATAAGCCTGTTCGGTTCGTAAGCTGTAATGCAAGTAGCGTA
TGCGCTCACGCAACTGGTCCAGAACCTTGACCGAACGCAGCGGTGGTAACGGCGCAGTGGCGGTTTTCAT
GGCTTGTTATGACTGTTTTTTTGGGGTACAGTCTATGCCTCGGGCATCCAAGCAGCAAGCGCGTTACGCC
GTGGGTCGATGTTTGATGTTATGGAGCAGCAACGATGTTACGCAGCAGGGCAGTCGCCCTAAAACAAAGT
TAAACATTATGAGGGAAGCGGTGATCGCCGAAGTATCGACTCAACTATCAGAGGTAGTTGGCGTCATCGA
GCGCCATCTCGAACCGACGTTGCTGGCCGTACATTTGTACGGCTCCGCAGTGGATGGCGGCCTGAAGCCA
CACAGTGATATTGATTTGCTGGTTACGGTGACCGTAAGGCTTGATGAAACAACGCGGCGAGCTTTGATCA
ACGACCTTTTGGAAACTTCGGCTTCCCCTGGAGAGAGCGAGATTCTCCGCGCTGTAGAAGTCACCATTGT
TGTGCACGACGACATCATTCCGTGGCGTTATCCAGCTAAGCGCGAACTGCAATTTGGAGAATGGCAGCGC
AATGACATTCTTGCAGGTATCTTCGAGCCAGCCACGATCGACATTGATCTGGCTATCTTGCTGACAAAAG
CAAGAGAACATAGCGTTGCCTTGGTAGGTCCAGCGGCGGAGGAACTCTTTGATCCGGTTCCTGAACAGGA
TCTATTTGAGGCGCTAAATGAAACCTTAACGCTATGGAACTCGCCGCCCGACTGGGCTGGCGATGAGCGA
AATGTAGTGCTTACGTTGTCCCGCATTTGGTACAGCGCAGTAACCGGCAAAATCGCGCCGAAGGATGTCG
CTGCCGACTGGGCAATGGAGCGCCTGCCGGCCCAGTATCAGCCCGTCATACTTGAAGCTAGACAGGCTTA
TCTTGGACAAGAAGAAGATCGCTTGGCCTCGCGCGCAGATCAGTTGGAAGAATTTGTCCACTACGTGAAA
GGCGAGATCACCAAGGTAGTCGGCAAATAACCCTCGAGCCACCCATGACCAAAATCCCTTAACGTGAGTT
ACGCGTCGTTCCACTGAGCGTCAGACCCCGTAGAAAAGATCAAAGGATCTTCTTGAGATCCTTTTTTTCT
GCGCGTAATCTGCTGCTTGCAAACAAAAAAACCACCGCTACCAGCGGTGGTTTGTTTGCCGGATCAAGAG
CTACCAACTCTTTTTCCGAAGGTAACTGGCTTCAGCAGAGCGCAGATACCAAATACTGTTCTTCTAGTGT
AGCCGTAGTTAGGCCACCACTTCAAGAACTCTGTAGCACCGCCTACATACCTCGCTCTGCTAATCCTGTT
ACCAGTGGCTGCTGCCAGTGGCGATAAGTCGTGTCTTACCGGGTTGGACTCAAGACGATAGTTACCGGAT
AAGGCGCAGCGGTCGGGCTGAACGGGGGGTTCGTGCACACAGCCCAGCTTGGAGCGAACGACCTACACCG
AACTGAGATACCTACAGCGTGAGCTATGAGAAAGCGCCACGCTTCCCGAAGGGAGAAAGGCGGACAGGTA
TCCGGTAAGCGGCAGGGTCGGAACAGGAGAGCGCACGAGGGAGCTTCCAGGGGGAAACGCCTGGTATCTT
TATAGTCCTGTCGGGTTTCGCCACCTCTGACTTGAGCGTCGATTTTTGTGATGCTCGTCAGGGGGGCGGA
GCCTATGGAAAAACGCCAGCAACGCGGCCTTTTTACGGTTCCTGGCCTTTTGCTGGCCTTTTGCTCACAT
GTT
Features (pLannotate 1.2.2; 12 found; start..end, strand, type, name):
    121..213     +  CDS            lacI (fragment): lac repressor; lacI; The lac repressor binds to the lac operator to inhibit transcription in E. coli. This inhibition can be relieved by adding lactose or isopropyl-β-D-thiogalactopyranoside (IPTG).
    268..295     -  terminator     rrnB T2 terminator: transcription terminator T2 from the E. coli rrnB gene
    427..470     +  terminator     rrnB T1 terminator: Escherichia coli rrnB; transcription terminator T1 from the E. coli rrnB gene
    517..553     -  CDS            lacZα (fragment): LacZα fragment of β-galactosidase; lacZ fragment
    570..665     +  protein_bind   attL3: mutant version of attL; recombination site for the Gateway® LR reaction LR Clonase™
    671..1240    +  CDS            H-Ras (G12V): human oncoprotein generated by the G12V mutation in the small GTPase H-Ras
   1245..1340    -  protein_bind   attL3: mutant version of attL; recombination site for the Gateway® LR reaction LR Clonase™
   1359..1377    -  promoter       T7 promoter: promoter for bacteriophage T7 RNA polymerase
   1567..1590    +  promoter       Pc promoter (fragment): intI1 (promoter lies within the coding sequence); class 1 integron promoter
   1766..1822    +  CDS            GmR (fragment): gentamycin acetyltransferase; aacC1; confers resistance to gentamycin
   1829..2620    +  CDS            SmR: aminoglycoside adenylyltransferase (Murphy, 1985); aadA; confers resistance to spectinomycin and streptomycin
   2713..3301    +  rep_origin     ori: high-copy-number ColE1/pMB1/pBR322/pUC origin of replication
