[The description below was written by a language model from this plasmid's Addgene catalogue record and pLannotate feature annotations shown in this document.]
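Description:
pDONR223_HRAS_p.G12V is a Gateway entry clone built in the pDONR223 backbone and carrying the human HRAS open reading frame with the oncogenic G12V substitution. It belongs to the Target Accelerator Plasmid Collection, a set of wild-type and mutant cancer gene clones assembled for systematic functional testing of alleles. The plasmid is propagated in E. coli at high copy number from a ColE1/pUC-type origin and is selected with spectinomycin through the aadA (SmR) aminoglycoside adenylyltransferase gene. The fragments of a class 1 integron Pc promoter and a gentamicin resistance gene annotated just upstream appear to be remnants associated with this resistance cassette.

The 3,363 nt sequenced record shows the H-Ras (G12V) coding sequence flanked on both sides by attL-type recombination sites, one in each orientation. The automated annotation labels both as attL3, although this label may simply reflect the closest match among attL variants. These sites allow the ORF to be moved by an LR Clonase reaction into any compatible Gateway destination vector. The clone is in the "closed" configuration, meaning a stop codon immediately follows the insert, so it yields native or N-terminally tagged protein but cannot be used for C-terminal fusions.

No promoter drives the insert in this vector, so it serves as a shuttle and archival clone rather than an expression construct. The rrnB T1 and T2 terminators upstream insulate the cassette from read-through transcription. A T7 promoter lies downstream, pointing back toward the insert, and short lacI and lacZα fragments are backbone remnants. After transfer to expression vectors, the allele is typically used as a constitutively active RAS reference in oncogenic variant and cell-phenotyping studies.
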