Addgene plasmid #82090: pDONR223_HRAS_p.G12V
Purpose: Gateway Donor vector containing HRAS , part of the Target Accelerator Plasmid Collection.
Depositing lab: Jesse Boehm & William Hahn & David Root. Depositing organization: Broad Institute. Publication: Systematic Functional Interrogation of Rare Cancer Variants Identifies Oncogenic Alleles. Kim E, Ilic N, Shrestha Y, Zou L, Kamburov A, Zhu C, Yang X, Lubonja R, Tran N, Nguyen C, Lawrence MS, Piccioni F, Bagul M, Doench JG, Chouinard CR, Wu X, Hogstrom L, Natoli T, Tamayo P, Horn H, Corsello SM, Lage K, Root DE, Subramanian A, Golub TR, Getz G, Boehm JS, Hahn WC. Cancer Discov. 2016 Jul;6(7):714-26. doi: 10.1158/2159-8290.CD-16-0160. Epub 2016 May 4. PubMed 27147599.
Backbone
  Vector backbone: pDONR223
  Backbone manufacturer: Invitrogen
  Backbone size w/o insert (bp): 2790
  Vector type: Gateway Entry vector
Growth in bacteria
  Bacterial resistance: Spectinomycin, 50 μg/mL
  Growth temperature: 37°C
  Growth strain: DH5alpha
  Copy number: High Copy
Gene/Insert
  Gene/Insert name: HRAS (alt name: NM_005343.3)
  Species: H. sapiens (human)
  Mutation: G12V
  Entrez Gene: HRAS (a.k.a. C-BAS/HAS, C-H-RAS, C-HA-RAS1, CTLO, H-RASIDX, HAMSV, HRAS1, RASH1, p21ras)
  Promoter: None
  Cloning method: Gateway Cloning
  Sequencing primers: 5′ M13pUC-fwd; 3′ M13-Rev
Terms and licenses: Academic/Nonprofit Terms; Industry Terms: Not Available to Industry
Depositor comments: Closed state: stop codon immediately follows insert Supporting reference: Systematic morphological profiling of human gene and allele function via Cell Painting. Rohban MH, et al. Elife. 2017, Mar 18;6. pii: e24060. PubMed PMID 28315521
How to cite: pDONR223_HRAS_p.G12V was a gift from Jesse Boehm & William Hahn & David Root (Addgene plasmid # 82090 ; http://n2t.net/addgene:82090 ; RRID:Addgene_82090)
