>Addgene plasmid #82090 | pDONR223_HRAS_p.G12V | depositor partial sequence | sequence record 155461 | Insert sequence
ATGACGGAATATAAGCTGGTGGTGGTGGGCGCCGTCGGTGTGGGCAAGAGTGCGCTGACCATCCAGCTGA
TCCAGAACCATTTTGTGGACGAATACGACCCCACTATAGAGGATTCCTACCGGAAGCAGGTGGTCATTGA
TGGGGAGACGTGCCTGTTGGACATCCTGGATACCGCCGGCCAGGAGGAGTACAGCGCCATGCGGGACCAG
TACATGCGCACCGGGGAGGGCTTCCTGTGTGTGTTTGCCATCAACAACACCAAGTCTTTTGAGGACATCC
ACCAGTACAGGGAGCAGATCAAACGGGTGAAGGACTCGGATGACGTGCCCATGGTGCTGGTGGGGAACAA
GTGTGACCTGGCTGCACGCACTGTGGAATCTCGGCAGGCTCAGGACCTCGCCCGAAGCTACGGCATCCCC
TACATCGAGACCTCGGCCAAGACCCGGCAGGGAGTGGAGGATGCCTTCTACACGTTGGTGCGTGAGATCC
GGCAGCACAAGCTGCGGAAGCTGAACCCTCCTGATGAGAGTGGCCCCGGCTGCATGAGCTGCAAGTGTGT
GCTCTCC
